Addgene plasmid #123258: pCEP4-AD8-QES.i08.c04-754*
Purpose: Mammalian expression plasmid for Env from the AD8 HIV-1 isolate; C-terminal truncation; QES mutant for enhanced presentation of quaternary epitopes
Depositing lab: Erik Procko. Depositing organization: University of Illinois at Urbana-Champaign. Publication: Conformational engineering of HIV-1 Env based on mutational tolerance in the CD4 and PG16 bound states. Heredia JD, Park J, Choi H, Gill KS, Procko E. J Virol. 2019 Mar 20. pii: JVI.00219-19. doi: 10.1128/JVI.00219-19. PubMed 30894475.
Backbone
  Vector backbone: pCEP4
  Backbone manufacturer: Invitrogen
  Backbone size w/o insert (bp): 10393
  Total vector size (bp): 12421
  Vector type: Mammalian Expression
  Selectable markers: Hygromycin
Growth in bacteria
  Bacterial resistance: Ampicillin, 100 μg/mL
  Growth temperature: 37°C
  Growth strain: DH5alpha
  Copy number: High Copy
Gene/Insert
  Gene/Insert name: HIV-1 (AD8) Env (alt names: gp160; Env)
  Species: Human immunodeficiency virus 1
  Insert size (bp): 2250
  Mutation: Codon-optimized synthetic gene; Premature stop codon at position 754; Mutations P124D, I595M, L663N, V255M, F382W
  GenBank ID: AAB64170.1
  Promoter: CMV
  Tag / fusion protein: CD5 leader peptide (N terminal on insert)
  Cloning method: Restriction Enzyme; 5′ cloning site NheI (not destroyed); 3′ cloning site XhoI (not destroyed)
  Sequencing primers: 5′ CMV_fwd; 3′ EBV_rev
Terms and licenses: Academic/Nonprofit Terms; Industry Terms: Not Available to Industry
How to cite: pCEP4-AD8-QES.i08.c04-754* was a gift from Erik Procko (Addgene plasmid # 123258 ; http://n2t.net/addgene:123258 ; RRID:Addgene_123258)
