[The description below was written by a language model from this plasmid's Addgene catalogue record and pLannotate feature annotations shown in this document.]
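Description:
pCEP4-AD8-QES.i08.c04-754* is a 12.4 kb mammalian expression plasmid built on the Invitrogen pCEP4 episomal backbone and encoding an engineered envelope glycoprotein (Env, gp160) from the AD8 isolate of HIV-1. In bacteria it is maintained through a high-copy ColE1/pUC-type origin and selected with ampicillin via the bla gene. In mammalian cells the Epstein-Barr virus oriP origin together with the EBNA1 coding sequence allows the plasmid to replicate and persist as an extrachromosomal episome. A hygromycin B phosphotransferase cassette, driven by an HSV thymidine kinase promoter and terminated by the TK polyadenylation signal, permits selection of cells that retain it. Several short annotated fragments (herpesvirus gene pieces, rop, tetracycline resistance and SV40 large T remnants) appear to be non-functional backbone remnants or incidental homology hits rather than working parts.

The insert of about 2.25 kb is a codon-optimized synthetic env gene cloned between NheI and XhoI sites. It sits downstream of the human CMV immediate-early enhancer and promoter and is followed by the SV40 polyadenylation signal. A CD5 leader peptide at the N-terminus directs the protein into the secretory pathway. A premature stop codon at position 754 truncates the C-terminal end of the protein, as the "754*" in the name indicates. The "QES" variant carries five substitutions: P124D, I595M, L663N, V255M and F382W. According to the record, it was designed for enhanced presentation of quaternary epitopes. The associated work concerns conformational engineering of Env based on mutational tolerance in the CD4- and PG16-bound states, so the plasmid is suited to expressing this Env variant in mammalian cells to study its conformation and ligand or antibody recognition.
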