Features (pLannotate 1.2.2; 22 found; start..end, strand, type, name):
     46..2244    +  CDS            env (fragment): ENV_HV1Y2 - Experimental evidence at protein level: Swiss-Prot protein existence level 1. [Transmembrane protein gp41]: Acts as a class I viral fusion protein. Under the current model, the protein has at least 3 conformational states: pre-fusion native state, pre-hairpin intermediate state, and post-fusion hairpin state. During fusion of viral and target intracellular membranes, the coiled coil regions (heptad repeats) assume a trimer-of-hairpins structure, positioning the fusion peptide in close proximity to the C-terminal region of the ectodomain. The formation of this structure appears to d
   2270..2404    -  polyA_signal   SV40 poly(A) signal: SV40 polyadenylation signal
   2427..2510    -  CDS            large T antigen (fragment): large T antigen from SV40 (simian virus 40)
   2513..2553    +  CDS            rop (fragment): Rop protein, which maintains plasmids at low copy number; rop
   2665..2683    -  misc_feature   MCS (fragment): pUC18/19 multiple cloning site
   3129..4918    -  rep_origin     oriP: Epstein-Barr virus oriP replication origin (Yates et al., 2000)
   4919..5137    -  CDS            gL (fragment): GL_EBVB9 - Experimental evidence at protein level: Swiss-Prot protein existence level 1. The heterodimer glycoprotein H-glycoprotein L is required for the fusion of viral and plasma membranes leading to virus entry into the host cell. Acts as a functional inhibitor of gH and maintains gH in an inhibited form. Upon binding to host integrins, gL dissociates from gH leading to activation of the viral fusion glycoproteins gB and gH. Fusion of EBV with B-lymphocytes requires the additional receptor- binding protein gp42, which forms a complex with gH/gL. The heterodimer gH/gL targets also host EPHA
   5220..7145    -  CDS            EBNA1: Epstein-Barr nuclear antigen 1, also known as EBNA-1 crucial for latent viral infection, and for episomal amplification of vectors containing the oriP origin (Okita et al., 2013)
   7183..7527    -  CDS            BRRF2_EBVB9 (fragment): Protein inferred from homology: Swiss-Prot protein existence level 3. From Epstein-Barr virus (strain B95-8) (HHV-4) (Human herpesvirus 4).
   7530..7553    -  promoter       tet promoter (fragment): E. coli promoter for tetracycline efflux protein gene
   7666..7770    +  promoter       AmpR promoter: bla
   7771..8631    +  CDS            AmpR: β-lactamase; bla; confers resistance to ampicillin, carbenicillin, and related antibiotics
   8802..9390    +  rep_origin     ori: high-copy-number ColE1/pMB1/pBR322/pUC origin of replication
   9436..9594    -  CDS            TcR (fragment): tetracycline efflux protein; tet; confers resistance to tetracycline
   9715..9915    -  CDS            MDV035 (fragment): UL24_GAHVM - Protein inferred from homology: Swiss-Prot protein existence level 3. May play a role in the dispersal of host nucleolin from the nucleolus throughout the nucleus leading to a decrease in ribosome biogenesis. From Gallid herpesvirus 2 (strain Chicken/Md5/ATCC VR-987) (GaHV-2) (Marek's disease herpesvirus type 1).
   9904..9966    +  promoter       Mini-TK promoter: minimal herpes simplex virus (HSV) thymidine kinase promoter
  10009..11046   +  CDS            HygR: hygromycin B phosphotransferase confers resistance to hygromycin
  11088..11136   +  polyA_signal   HSV TK poly(A) signal: herpes simplex virus thymidine kinase polyadenylation signal (Cole and Stacy, 1985)
  11336..11560   +  CDS            gH (fragment): GH_HHV11 - Experimental evidence at protein level: Swiss-Prot protein existence level 1. The heterodimer glycoprotein H-glycoprotein L is required for the fusion of viral and plasma membranes leading to virus entry into the host cell. Following initial binding to host receptor, membrane fusion is mediated by the fusion machinery composed of gB and the heterodimer gH/gL. May also be involved in the fusion between the virion envelope and the outer nuclear membrane during virion morphogenesis. From Human herpesvirus 1 (strain 17) (HHV-1) (Human herpes simplex virus 1).
  11591..11616   -  CDS            bla(M) (fragment): β-lactamase lacking the signal sequence; bla(M); allows cytosolic expression of β-lactamase
  11790..12169   +  enhancer       CMV enhancer: human cytomegalovirus immediate early enhancer
  12171..12370   +  promoter       CMV promoter: human cytomegalovirus (CMV) immediate early promoter
>Addgene plasmid #123258 | pCEP4-AD8-QES.i08.c04-754* | depositor full sequence | sequence record 235223 | pCEP4-AD8-QES.i08.c04-754* sequence 12421 bps
GCCACCATGCCAATGGGTTCACTGCAACCACTTGCGACGCTGTACCTCTTGGGCATGCTGGTGGCATCCG
TTCTGGCAGTTGAGAATCTCTGGGTCACTGTTTACTACGGCGTGCCCGTATGGAAGGAAGCCACGACGAC
ATTGTTCTGTGCGAGCGATGCGAAGGCATACGACACTGAGGTCCACAATGTCTGGGCAACACACGCGTGC
GTCCCTACCGACCCCAATCCCCAGGAAGTGGTCCTTGAAAATGTCACTGAGAATTTTAATATGTGGAAGA
ATAATATGGTTGAGCAGATGCATGAGGACATCATTTCTCTGTGGGATCAGTCCCTCAAACCTTGTGTCAA
GTTGACGGATCTGTGTGTAACCCTCAACTGCACCGATTTGAGGAATGTAACCAATATCAACAATTCTAGT
GAAGGTATGAGGGGAGAGATCAAAAACTGCTCCTTCAACATAACCACCTCCATTCGAGACAAGGTAAAAA
AGGATTACGCTCTCTTTTATAGATTGGACGTGGTACCCATTGACAATGATAACACCAGTTATAGGCTGAT
AAACTGTAATACCTCAACGATTACACAAGCTTGTCCTAAAGTATCATTCGAACCCATTCCGATCCATTAC
TGTACGCCGGCCGGTTTCGCCATCCTTAAATGTAAGGATAAGAAATTCAATGGTACTGGCCCGTGCAAAA
ATGTATCTACGGTCCAGTGTACACACGGCATAAGACCCGTAATGTCTACGCAACTCCTGCTTAACGGGAG
CCTGGCCGAAGAGGAAGTTGTAATCAGAAGTAGTAACTTCACTGATAATGCCAAGAACATCATTGTGCAG
TTGAAAGAGTCAGTCGAGATCAACTGTACCAGGCCGAACAATAATACACGAAAGTCAATACACATAGGGC
CCGGAAGGGCATTCTACACCACTGGGGATATAATCGGAGATATACGCCAAGCGCATTGCAATATCAGTAG
GACCAAGTGGAACAATACGCTGAACCAAATCGCTACAAAGCTTAAGGAACAATTTGGGAATAACAAGACA
ATAGTATTTAATCAATCATCTGGGGGCGACCCGGAGATAGTCATGCATTCATTTAATTGCGGCGGAGAAT
GGTTTTATTGTAATTCCACACAGCTTTTTAATAGCACATGGAATTTCAACGGAACATGGAATCTGACACA
GTCCAATGGTACGGAGGGGAATGACACAATTACCCTTCCCTGTCGCATTAAACAGATAATTAATATGTGG
CAAGAAGTCGGAAAGGCGATGTATGCTCCTCCTATTCGAGGGCAGATAAGGTGCTCATCAAATATCACCG
GCCTCATACTGACTCGGGACGGCGGAAATAATCACAACAATGACACTGAGACATTTCGCCCAGGTGGAGG
TGATATGCGGGATAACTGGCGCTCCGAATTGTACAAGTACAAAGTTGTCAAGATTGAGCCACTCGGAGTG
GCCCCGACAAAGGCTAAGAGGCGGGTCGTACAAAGGGAGAAACGCGCGGTAGGAACCATTGGAGCCATGT
TCTTGGGTTTCTTGGGCGCAGCGGGATCCACCATGGGGGCGGCCTCTATCACACTGACCGTGCAGGCAAG
ACTCCTCTTGAGCGGCATCGTGCAACAGCAAAACAATCTCTTGCGCGCTATTGAGGCTCAACAGCACCTG
CTTCAACTTACCGTATGGGGCATCAAACAATTGCAGGCTCGGGTCTTGGCTGTCGAGAGGTATTTGCGGG
ATCAGCAACTTTTGGGTATGTGGGGTTGTTCCGGGAAGCTCATCTGCACAACGGCTGTCCCATGGAATGC
CAGTTGGTCCAACAAGACCCTGGACATGATCTGGAATAACATGACTTGGATGGAGTGGGAGAGAGAAATC
GACAACTACACGGGACTCATCTATACCTTGATTGAGGAGTCTCAGAACCAACAAGAGAAGAACGAGCAGG
AACTGCTGGAGAATGACAAGTGGGCCAGTCTGTGGAATTGGTTCGATATAACCAACTGGCTTTGGTACAT
CAAAATATTTATAATGATCGTTGGTGGTCTGATTGGTCTTAGGATTGTTTTCACCGTCCTGAGCATTGTC
AACCGCGTGAGGCAGGGTTATTCTCCCCTTTCCTTTCAAACTCACTTGCCCGCCCCTAGGGGGCCAGACC
GCCCTGAGGGGATTGAAGAGGAGGGCGGCGACCGCGACCGAGATAGGAGTGTGCGGCTCGTGGATGGGTT
TCTGTGATAACTCGAGGCCGGCAAGGCCGGATCCAGACATGATAAGATACATTGATGAGTTTGGACAAAC
CACAACTAGAATGCAGTGAAAAAAATGCTTTATTTGTGAAATTTGTGATGCTATTGCTTTATTTGTAACC
ATTATAAGCTGCAATAAACAAGTTAACAACAACAATTGCATTCATTTTATGTTTCAGGTTCAGGGGGAGG
TGTGGGAGGTTTTTTAAAGCAAGTAAAACCTCTACAAATGTGGTATGGCTGATTATGATCCGGCTGCCTC
GCGCGTTTCGGTGATGACGGTGAAAACCTCTGACACATGCAGCTCCCGGAGACGGTCACAGCTTGTCTGT
AAGCGGATGCCGGGAGCAGACAAGCCCGTCAGGGCGCGTCAGCGGGTGTTGGCGGGTGTCGGGGCGCAGC
CATGAGGTCGACTCTAGAGGATCGATCCCCGCCCCGGACGAACTAAACCTGACTACGACATCTCTGCCCC
TTCTTCGCGGGGCAGTGCATGTAATCCCTTCAGTTGGTTGGTACAACTTGCCAACTGGGCCCTGTTCCAC
ATGTGACACGGGGGGGGACCAAACACAAAGGGGTTCTCTGACTGTAGTTGACATCCTTATAAATGGATGT
GCACATTTGCCAACACTGAGTGGCTTTCATCCTGGAGCAGACTTTGCAGTCTGTGGACTGCAACACAACA
TTGCCTTTATGTGTAACTCTTGGCTGAAGCTCTTACACCAATGCTGGGGGACATGTACCTCCCAGGGGCC
CAGGAAGACTACGGGAGGCTACACCAACGTCAATCAGAGGGGCCTGTGTAGCTACCGATAAGCGGACCCT
CAAGAGGGCATTAGCAATAGTGTTTATAAGGCCCCCTTGTTAACCCTAAACGGGTAGCATATGCTTCCCG
GGTAGTAGTATATACTATCCAGACTAACCCTAATTCAATAGCATATGTTACCCAACGGGAAGCATATGCT
ATCGAATTAGGGTTAGTAAAAGGGTCCTAAGGAACAGCGATATCTCCCACCCCATGAGCTGTCACGGTTT
TATTTACATGGGGTCAGGATTCCACGAGGGTAGTGAACCATTTTAGTCACAAGGGCAGTGGCTGAAGATC
AAGGAGCGGGCAGTGAACTCTCCTGAATCTTCGCCTGCTTCTTCATTCTCCTTCGTTTAGCTAATAGAAT
AACTGCTGAGTTGTGAACAGTAAGGTGTATGTGAGGTGCTCGAAAACAAGGTTTCAGGTGACGCCCCCAG
AATAAAATTTGGACGGGGGGTTCAGTGGTGGCATTGTGCTATGACACCAATATAACCCTCACAAACCCCT
TGGGCAATAAATACTAGTGTAGGAATGAAACATTCTGAATATCTTTAACAATAGAAATCCATGGGGTGGG
GACAAGCCGTAAAGACTGGATGTCCATCTCACACGAATTTATGGCTATGGGCAACACATAATCCTAGTGC
AATATGATACTGGGGTTATTAAGATGTGTCCCAGGCAGGGACCAAGACAGGTGAACCATGTTGTTACACT
CTATTTGTAACAAGGGGAAAGAGAGTGGACGCCGACAGCAGCGGACTCCACTGGTTGTCTCTAACACCCC
CGAAAATTAAACGGGGCTCCACGCCAATGGGGCCCATAAACAAAGACAAGTGGCCACTCTTTTTTTTGAA
ATTGTGGAGTGGGGGCACGCGTCAGCCCCCACACGCCGCCCTGCGGTTTTGGACTGTAAAATAAGGGTGT
AATAACTTGGCTGATTGTAACCCCGCTAACCACTGCGGTCAAACCACTTGCCCACAAAACCACTAATGGC
ACCCCGGGGAATACCTGCATAAGTAGGTGGGCGGGCCAAGATAGGGGCGCGATTGCTGCGATCTGGAGGA
CAAATTACACACACTTGCGCCTGAGCGCCAAGCACAGGGTTGTTGGTCCTCATATTCACGAGGTCGCTGA
GAGCACGGTGGGCTAATGTTGCCATGGGTAGCATATACTACCCAAATATCTGGATAGCATATGCTATCCT
AATCTATATCTGGGTAGCATAGGCTATCCTAATCTATATCTGGGTAGCATATGCTATCCTAATCTATATC
TGGGTAGTATATGCTATCCTAATTTATATCTGGGTAGCATAGGCTATCCTAATCTATATCTGGGTAGCAT
ATGCTATCCTAATCTATATCTGGGTAGTATATGCTATCCTAATCTGTATCCGGGTAGCATATGCTATCCT
AATAGAGATTAGGGTAGTATATGCTATCCTAATTTATATCTGGGTAGCATATACTACCCAAATATCTGGA
TAGCATATGCTATCCTAATCTATATCTGGGTAGCATATGCTATCCTAATCTATATCTGGGTAGCATAGGC
TATCCTAATCTATATCTGGGTAGCATATGCTATCCTAATCTATATCTGGGTAGTATATGCTATCCTAATT
TATATCTGGGTAGCATAGGCTATCCTAATCTATATCTGGGTAGCATATGCTATCCTAATCTATATCTGGG
TAGTATATGCTATCCTAATCTGTATCCGGGTAGCATATGCTATCCTCATGCATATACAGTCAGCATATGA
TACCCAGTAGTAGAGTGGGAGTGCTATCCTTTGCATATGCCGCCACCTCCCAAGGGGGCGTGAATTTTCG
CTGCTTGTCCTTTTCCTGCTGGTTGCTCCCATTCTTAGGTGAATTTAAGGAGGCCAGGCTAAAGCCGTCG
CATGTCTGATTGCTCACCAGGTAAATGTCGCTAATGTTTTCCAACGCGAGAAGGTGTTGAGCGCGGAGCT
GAGTGACGTGACAACATGGGTATGCCCAATTGCCCCATGTTGGGAGGACGAAAATGGTGACAAGACAGAT
GGCCAGAAATACACCAACAGCACGCATGATGTCTACTGGGGATTTATTCTTTAGTGCGGGGGAATACACG
GCTTTTAATACGATTGAGGGCGTCTCCTAACAAGTTACATCACTCCTGCCCTTCCTCACCCTCATCTCCA
TCACCTCCTTCATCTCCGTCATCTCCGTCATCACCCTCCGCGGCAGCCCCTTCCACCATAGGTGGAAACC
AGGGAGGCAAATCTACTCCATCGTCAAAGCTGCACACAGTCACCCTGATATTGCAGGTAGGAGCGGGCTT
TGTCATAACAAGGTCCTTAATCGCATCCTTCAAAACCTCAGCAAATATATGAGTTTGTAAAAAGACCATG
AAATAACAGACAATGGACTCCCTTAGCGGGCCAGGTTGTGGGCCGGGTCCAGGGGCCATTCCAAAGGGGA
GACGACTCAATGGTGTAAGACGACATTGTGGAATAGCAAGGGCAGTTCCTCGCCTTAGGTTGTAAAGGGA
GGTCTTACTACCTCCATATACGAACACACCGGCGACCCAAGTTCCTTCGTCGGTAGTCCTTTCTACGTGA
CTCCTAGCCAGGAGAGCTCTTAAACCTTCTGCAATGTTCTCAAATTTCGGGTTGGAACCTCCTTGACCAC
GATGCTTTCCAAACCACCCTCCTTTTTTGCGCCTGCCTCCATCACCCTGACCCCGGGGTCCAGTGCTTGG
GCCTTCTCCTGGGTCATCTGCGGGGCCCTGCTCTATCGCTCCCGGGGGCACGTCAGGCTCACCATCTGGG
CCACCTTCTTGGTGGTATTCAAAATAATCGGCTTCCCCTACAGGGTGGAAAAATGGCCTTCTACCTGGAG
GGGGCCTGCGCGGTGGAGACCCGGATGATGATGACTGACTACTGGGACTCCTGGGCCTCTTTTCTCCACG
TCCACGACCTCTCCCCCTGGCTCTTTCACGACTTCCCCCCCTGGCTCTTTCACGTCCTCTACCCCGGCGG
CCTCCACTACCTCCTCGACCCCGGCCTCCACTACCTCCTCGACCCCGGCCTCCACTGCCTCCTCGACCCC
GGCCTCCACCTCCTGCTCCTGCCCCTCCTGCTCCTGCCCCTCCTCCTGCTCCTGCCCCTCCTGCCCCTCC
TGCTCCTGCCCCTCCTGCCCCTCCTGCTCCTGCCCCTCCTGCCCCTCCTGCTCCTGCCCCTCCTGCCCCT
CCTCCTGCTCCTGCCCCTCCTGCCCCTCCTCCTGCTCCTGCCCCTCCTGCCCCTCCTGCTCCTGCCCCTC
CTGCCCCTCCTGCTCCTGCCCCTCCTGCCCCTCCTGCTCCTGCCCCTCCTGCTCCTGCCCCTCCTGCTCC
TGCCCCTCCTGCTCCTGCCCCTCCTGCCCCTCCTGCCCCTCCTCCTGCTCCTGCCCCTCCTGCTCCTGCC
CCTCCTGCCCCTCCTGCCCCTCCTGCTCCTGCCCCTCCTCCTGCTCCTGCCCCTCCTGCCCCTCCTGCCC
CTCCTCCTGCTCCTGCCCCTCCTGCCCCTCCTCCTGCTCCTGCCCCTCCTCCTGCTCCTGCCCCTCCTGC
CCCTCCTGCCCCTCCTCCTGCTCCTGCCCCTCCTGCCCCTCCTCCTGCTCCTGCCCCTCCTCCTGCTCCT
GCCCCTCCTGCCCCTCCTGCCCCTCCTCCTGCTCCTGCCCCTCCTCCTGCTCCTGCCCCTCCTGCCCCTC
CTGCCCCTCCTGCCCCTCCTCCTGCTCCTGCCCCTCCTCCTGCTCCTGCCCCTCCTGCTCCTGCCCCTCC
CGCTCCTGCTCCTGCTCCTGTTCCACCGTGGGTCCCTTTGCAGCCAATGCAACTTGGACGTTTTTGGGGT
CTCCGGACACCATCTCTATGTCTTGGCCCTGATCCTGAGCCGCCCGGGGCTCCTGGTCTTCCGCCTCCTC
GTCCTCGTCCTCTTCCCCGTCCTCGTCCATGGTTATCACCCCCTCTTCTTTGAGGTCCACTGCCGCCGGA
GCCTTCTGGTCCAGATGTGTCTCCCTTCTCTCCTAGGCCATTTCCAGGTCCTGTACCTGGCCCCTCGTCA
GACATGATTCACACTAAAAGAGATCAATAGACATCTTTATTAGACGACGCTCAGTGAATACAGGGAGTGC
AGACTCCTGCCCCCTCCAACAGCCCCCCCACCCTCATCCCCTTCATGGTCGCTGTCAGACAGATCCAGGT
CTGAAAATTCCCCATCCTCCGAACCATCCTCGTCCTCATCACCAATTACTCGCAGCCCGGAAAACTCCCG
CTGAACATCCTCAAGATTTGCGTCCTGAGCCTCAAGCCAGGCCTCAAATTCCTCGTCCCCCTTTTTGCTG
GACGGTAGGGATGGGGATTCTCGGGACCCCTCCTCTTCCTCTTCAAGGTCACCAGACAGAGATGCTACTG
GGGCAACGGAAGAAAAGCTGGGTGCGGCCTGTGAGGATCAGCTTATCGATGATAAGCTGTCAAACATGAG
AATTCTTGAAGACGAAAGGGCCTCGTGATACGCCTATTTTTATAGGTTAATGTCATGATAATAATGGTTT
CTTAGACGTCAGGTGGCACTTTTCGGGGAAATGTGCGCGGAACCCCTATTTGTTTATTTTTCTAAATACA
TTCAAATATGTATCCGCTCATGAGACAATAACCCTGATAAATGCTTCAATAATATTGAAAAAGGAAGAGT
ATGAGTATTCAACATTTCCGTGTCGCCCTTATTCCCTTTTTTGCGGCATTTTGCCTTCCTGTTTTTGCTC
ACCCAGAAACGCTGGTGAAAGTAAAAGATGCTGAAGATCAGTTGGGTGCACGAGTGGGTTACATCGAACT
GGATCTCAACAGCGGTAAGATCCTTGAGAGTTTTCGCCCCGAAGAACGTTTTCCAATGATGAGCACTTTT
AAAGTTCTGCTATGTGGCGCGGTATTATCCCGTGTTGACGCCGGGCAAGAGCAACTCGGTCGCCGCATAC
ACTATTCTCAGAATGACTTGGTTGAGTACTCACCAGTCACAGAAAAGCATCTTACGGATGGCATGACAGT
AAGAGAATTATGCAGTGCTGCCATAACCATGAGTGATAACACTGCGGCCAACTTACTTCTGACAACGATC
GGAGGACCGAAGGAGCTAACCGCTTTTTTGCACAACATGGGGGATCATGTAACTCGCCTTGATCGTTGGG
AACCGGAGCTGAATGAAGCCATACCAAACGACGAGCGTGACACCACGATGCCTGCAGCAATGGCAACAAC
GTTGCGCAAACTATTAACTGGCGAACTACTTACTCTAGCTTCCCGGCAACAATTAATAGACTGGATGGAG
GCGGATAAAGTTGCAGGACCACTTCTGCGCTCGGCCCTTCCGGCTGGCTGGTTTATTGCTGATAAATCTG
GAGCCGGTGAGCGTGGGTCTCGCGGTATCATTGCAGCACTGGGGCCAGATGGTAAGCCCTCCCGTATCGT
AGTTATCTACACGACGGGGAGTCAGGCAACTATGGATGAACGAAATAGACAGATCGCTGAGATAGGTGCC
TCACTGATTAAGCATTGGTAACTGTCAGACCAAGTTTACTCATATATACTTTAGATTGATTTAAAACTTC
ATTTTTAATTTAAAAGGATCTAGGTGAAGATCCTTTTTGATAATCTCATGACCAAAATCCCTTAACGTGA
GTTTTCGTTCCACTGAGCGTCAGACCCCGTAGAAAAGATCAAAGGATCTTCTTGAGATCCTTTTTTTCTG
CGCGTAATCTGCTGCTTGCAAACAAAAAAACCACCGCTACCAGCGGTGGTTTGTTTGCCGGATCAAGAGC
TACCAACTCTTTTTCCGAAGGTAACTGGCTTCAGCAGAGCGCAGATACCAAATACTGTCCTTCTAGTGTA
GCCGTAGTTAGGCCACCACTTCAAGAACTCTGTAGCACCGCCTACATACCTCGCTCTGCTAATCCTGTTA
CCAGTGGCTGCTGCCAGTGGCGATAAGTCGTGTCTTACCGGGTTGGACTCAAGACGATAGTTACCGGATA
AGGCGCAGCGGTCGGGCTGAACGGGGGGTTCGTGCACACAGCCCAGCTTGGAGCGAACGACCTACACCGA
ACTGAGATACCTACAGCGTGAGCTATGAGAAAGCGCCACGCTTCCCGAAGGGAGAAAGGCGGACAGGTAT
CCGGTAAGCGGCAGGGTCGGAACAGGAGAGCGCACGAGGGAGCTTCCAGGGGGAAACGCCTGGTATCTTT
ATAGTCCTGTCGGGTTTCGCCACCTCTGACTTGAGCGTCGATTTTTGTGATGCTCGTCAGGGGGGCGGAG
CCTATGGAAAAACGCCAGCAACGCGGCCTTTTTACGGTTCCTGGCCTTTTGCTGGCCTTGAAGCTGTCCC
TGATGGTCGTCATCTACCTGCCTGGACAGCATGGCCTGCAACGCGGGCATCCCGATGCCGCCGGAAGCGA
GAAGAATCATAATGGGGAAGGCCATCCAGCCTCGCGTCGCGAACGCCAGCAAGACGTAGCCCAGCGCGTC
GGCCCCGAGATGCGCCGCGTGCGGCTGCTGGAGATGGCGGACGCGATGGATATGTTCTGCCAAGGGTTGG
TTTGCGCATTCACAGTTCTCCGCAAGAATTGATTGGCTCCAATTCTTGGAGTGGTGAATCCGTTAGCGAG
GTGCCGCCCTGCTTCATCCCCGTGGCCCGTTGCTCGCGTTTGCTGGCGGTGTCCCCGGAAGAAATATATT
TGCATGTCTTTAGTTCTATGATGACACAAACCCCGCCCAGCGTCTTGTCATTGGCGAATTCGAACACGCA
GATGCAGTCGGGGCGGCGCGGTCCGAGGTCCACTTCGCATATTAAGGTGACGCGTGTGGCCTCGAACACC
GAGCGACCCTGCAGCGACCCGCTTAACAGCGTCAACAGCGTGCCGCAGATCCCGGGGGGCAATGAGATAT
GAAAAAGCCTGAACTCACCGCGACGTCTGTCGAGAAGTTTCTGATCGAAAAGTTCGACAGCGTCTCCGAC
CTGATGCAGCTCTCGGAGGGCGAAGAATCTCGTGCTTTCAGCTTCGATGTAGGAGGGCGTGGATATGTCC
TGCGGGTAAATAGCTGCGCCGATGGTTTCTACAAAGATCGTTATGTTTATCGGCACTTTGCATCGGCCGC
GCTCCCGATTCCGGAAGTGCTTGACATTGGGGAATTCAGCGAGAGCCTGACCTATTGCATCTCCCGCCGT
GCACAGGGTGTCACGTTGCAAGACCTGCCTGAAACCGAACTGCCCGCTGTTCTGCAGCCGGTCGCGGAGG
CCATGGATGCGATCGCTGCGGCCGATCTTAGCCAGACGAGCGGGTTCGGCCCATTCGGACCGCAAGGAAT
CGGTCAATACACTACATGGCGTGATTTCATATGCGCGATTGCTGATCCCCATGTGTATCACTGGCAAACT
GTGATGGACGACACCGTCAGTGCGTCCGTCGCGCAGGCTCTCGATGAGCTGATGCTTTGGGCCGAGGACT
GCCCCGAAGTCCGGCACCTCGTGCACGCGGATTTCGGCTCCAACAATGTCCTGACGGACAATGGCCGCAT
AACAGCGGTCATTGACTGGAGCGAGGCGATGTTCGGGGATTCCCAATACGAGGTCGCCAACATCTTCTTC
TGGAGGCCGTGGTTGGCTTGTATGGAGCAGCAGACGCGCTACTTCGAGCGGAGGCATCCGGAGCTTGCAG
GATCGCCGCGGCTCCGGGCGTATATGCTCCGCATTGGTCTTGACCAACTCTATCAGAGCTTGGTTGACGG
CAATTTCGATGATGCAGCTTGGGCGCAGGGTCGATGCGACGCAATCGTCCGATCCGGAGCCGGGACTGTC
GGGCGTACACAAATCGCCCGCAGAAGCGCGGCCGTCTGGACCGATGGCTGTGTAGAAGTACTCGCCGATA
GTGGAAACCGACGCCCCAGCACTCGTCCGGATCGGGAGATGGGGGAGGCTAACTGAAACACGGAAGGAGA
CAATACCGGAAGGAACCCGCGCTATGACGGCAATAAAAAGACAGAATAAAACGCACGGGTGTTGGGTCGT
TTGTTCATAAACGCGGGGTTCGGTCCCAGGGCTGGCACTCTGTCGATACCCCACCGAGACCCCATTGGGG
CCAATACGCCCGCGTTTCTTCCTTTTCCCCACCCCACCCCCCAAGTTCGGGTGAAGGCCCAGGGCTCGCA
GCCAACGTCGGGGCGGCAGGCCCTGCCATAGCCACTGGCCCCGTGGGTTAGGGACGGGGTCCCCCATGGG
GAATGGTTTATGGTTCGTGGGGGTTATTATTTTGGGCGTTGCGTGGGGTCAGGTCCACGACTGGACTGAG
CAGACAGACCCATGGTTTTTGGATGGCCTGGGCATGGACCGCATGTACTGGCGCGACACGAACACCGGGC
GTCTGTGGCTGCCAAACACCCCCGACCCCCAAAAACCACCGCGCGGATTTCTGGCGTGCCAAGCTAGTCG
ACCAATTCTCATGTTTGACAGCTTATCATCGCAGATCCGGGCAACGTTGTTGCCATTGCTGCAGGCGCAG
AACTGGTAGGTATGGAAGATCTATACATTGAATCAATATTGGCAATTAGCCATATTAGTCATTGGTTATA
TAGCATAAATCAATATTGGCTATTGGCCATTGCATACGTTGTATCTATATCATAATATGTACATTTATAT
TGGCTCATGTCCAATATGACCGCCATGTTGACATTGATTATTGACTAGTTATTAATAGTAATCAATTACG
GGGTCATTAGTTCATAGCCCATATATGGAGTTCCGCGTTACATAACTTACGGTAAATGGCCCGCCTGGCT
GACCGCCCAACGACCCCCGCCCATTGACGTCAATAATGACGTATGTTCCCATAGTAACGCCAATAGGGAC
TTTCCATTGACGTCAATGGGTGGAGTATTTACGGTAAACTGCCCACTTGGCAGTACATCAAGTGTATCAT
ATGCCAAGTCCGCCCCCTATTGACGTCAATGACGGTAAATGGCCCGCCTGGCATTATGCCCAGTACATGA
CCTTACGGGACTTTCCTACTTGGCAGTACATCTACGTATTAGTCATCGCTATTACCATGGTGATGCGGTT
TTGGCAGTACACCAATGGGCGTGGATAGCGGTTTGACTCACGGGGATTTCCAAGTCTCCACCCCATTGAC
GTCAATGGGAGTTTGTTTTGGCACCAAAATCAACGGGACTTTCCAAAATGTCGTAATAACCCCGCCCCGT
TGACGCAAATGGGCGGTAGGCGTGTACGGTGGGAGGTCTATATAAGCAGAGCTCGTTTAGTGAACCGTCA
GATCTCTAGAAGCTGGGTACCAGCTGCTAGC
