>Addgene plasmid #123258 | pCEP4-AD8-QES.i08.c04-754* | addgene partial sequence | sequence record 240428 | Addgene Partial NGS Result
GCCATTTCCAGGTCCTGTACCTGGCCCCTCGTCAGACATGATTCACACTAAAAGAGATCAATAGACATCT
TTATTAGACGACGCTCAGTGAATACAGGGAGTGCAGACTCCTGCCCCCTCCAACAGCCCCCCCACCCTCA
TCCCCTTCATGGTCGCTGTCAGACAGATCCAGGTCTGAAAATTCCCCATCCTCCGAACCATCCTCGTCCT
CATCACCAATTACTCGCAGCCCGGAAAACTCCCGCTGAACATCCTCAAGATTTGCGTCCTGAGCCTCAAG
CCAGGCCTCAAATTCCTCGTCCCCCTTTTTGCTGGACGGTAGGGATGGGGATTCTCGGGACCCCTCCTCT
TCCTCTTCAAGGTCACCAGACAGAGATGCTACTGGGGCAACGGAAGAAAAGCTGGGTGCGGCCTGTGAGG
ATCAGCTTATCGATGATAAGCTGTCAAACATGAGAATTCTTGAAGACGAAAGGGCCTCGTGATACGCCTA
TTTTTATAGGTTAATGTCATGATAATAATGGTTTCTTAGACGTCAGGTGGCACTTTTCGGGGAAATGTGC
GCGGAACCCCTATTTGTTTATTTTTCTAAATACATTCAAATATGTATCCGCTCATGAGACAATAACCCTG
ATAAATGCTTCAATAATATTGAAAAAGGAAGAGTATGAGTATTCAACATTTCCGTGTCGCCCTTATTCCC
TTTTTTGCGGCATTTTGCCTTCCTGTTTTTGCTCACCCAGAAACGCTGGTGAAAGTAAAAGATGCTGAAG
ATCAGTTGGGTGCACGAGTGGGTTACATCGAACTGGATCTCAACAGCGGTAAGATCCTTGAGAGTTTTCG
CCCCGAAGAACGTTTTCCAATGATGAGCACTTTTAAAGTTCTGCTATGTGGCGCGGTATTATCCCGTGTT
GACGCCGGGCAAGAGCAACTCGGTCGCCGCATACACTATTCTCAGAATGACTTGGTTGAGTACTCACCAG
TCACAGAAAAGCATCTTACGGATGGCATGACAGTAAGAGAATTATGCAGTGCTGCCATAACCATGAGTGA
TAACACTGCGGCCAACTTACTTCTGACAACGATCGGAGGACCGAAGGAGCTAACCGCTTTTTTGCACAAC
ATGGGGGATCATGTAACTCGCCTTGATCGTTGGGAACCGGAGCTGAATGAAGCCATACCAAACGACGAGC
GTGACACCACGATGCCTGCAGCAATGGCAACAACGTTGCGCAAACTATTAACTGGCGAACTACTTACTCT
AGCTTCCCGGCAACAATTAATAGACTGGATGGAGGCGGATAAAGTTGCAGGACCACTTCTGCGCTCGGCC
CTTCCGGCTGGCTGGTTTATTGCTGATAAATCTGGAGCCGGTGAGCGTGGGTCTCGCGGTATCATTGCAG
CACTGGGGCCAGATGGTAAGCCCTCCCGTATCGTAGTTATCTACACGACGGGGAGTCAGGCAACTATGGA
TGAACGAAATAGACAGATCGCTGAGATAGGTGCCTCACTGATTAAGCATTGGTAACTGTCAGACCAAGTT
TACTCATATATACTTTAGATTGATTTAAAACTTCATTTTTAATTTAAAAGGATCTAGGTGAAGATCCTTT
TTGATAATCTCATGACCAAAATCCCTTAACGTGAGTTTTCGTTCCACTGAGCGTCAGACCCCGTAGAAAA
GATCAAAGGATCTTCTTGAGATCCTTTTTTTCTGCGCGTAATCTGCTGCTTGCAAACAAAAAAACCACCG
CTACCAGCGGTGGTTTGTTTGCCGGATCAAGAGCTACCAACTCTTTTTCCGAAGGTAACTGGCTTCAGCA
GAGCGCAGATACCAAATACTGTCCTTCTAGTGTAGCCGTAGTTAGGCCACCACTTCAAGAACTCTGTAGC
ACCGCCTACATACCTCGCTCTGCTAATCCTGTTACCAGTGGCTGCTGCCAGTGGCGATAAGTCGTGTCTT
ACCGGGTTGGACTCAAGACGATAGTTACCGGATAAGGCGCAGCGGTCGGGCTGAACGGGGGGTTCGTGCA
CACAGCCCAGCTTGGAGCGAACGACCTACACCGAACTGAGATACCTACAGCGTGAGCTATGAGAAAGCGC
CACGCTTCCCGAAGGGAGAAAGGCGGACAGGTATCCGGTAAGCGGCAGGGTCGGAACAGGAGAGCGCACG
AGGGAGCTTCCAGGGGGAAACGCCTGGTATCTTTATAGTCCTGTCGGGTTTCGCCACCTCTGACTTGAGC
GTCGATTTTTGTGATGCTCGTCAGGGGGGCGGAGCCTATGGAAAAACGCCAGCAACGCGGCCTTTTTACG
GTTCCTGGCCTTTTGCTGGCCTTGAAGCTGTCCCTGATGGTCGTCATCTACCTGCCTGGACAGCATGGCC
TGCAACGCGGGCATCCCGATGCCGCCGGAAGCGAGAAGAATCATAATGGGGAAGGCCATCCAGCCTCGCG
TCGCGAACGCCAGCAAGACGTAGCCCAGCGCGTCGGCCCCGAGATGCGCCGCGTGCGGCTGCTGGAGATG
GCGGACGCGATGGATATGTTCTGCCAAGGGTTGGTTTGCGCATTCACAGTTCTCCGCAAGAATTGATTGG
CTCCAATTCTTGGAGTGGTGAATCCGTTAGCGAGGTGCCGCCCTGCTTCATCCCCGTGGCCCGTTGCTCG
CGTTTGCTGGCGGTGTCCCCGGAAGAAATATATTTGCATGTCTTTAGTTCTATGATGACACAAACCCCGC
CCAGCGTCTTGTCATTGGCGAATTCGAACACGCAGATGCAGTCGGGGCGGCGCGGTCCGAGGTCCACTTC
GCATATTAAGGTGACGCGTGTGGCCTCGAACACCGAGCGACCCTGCAGCGACCCGCTTAACAGCGTCAAC
AGCGTGCCGCAGATCCCGGGGGGCAATGAGATATGAAAAAGCCTGAACTCACCGCGACGTCTGTCGAGAA
GTTTCTGATCGAAAAGTTCGACAGCGTCTCCGACCTGATGCAGCTCTCGGAGGGCGAAGAATCTCGTGCT
TTCAGCTTCGATGTAGGAGGGCGTGGATATGTCCTGCGGGTAAATAGCTGCGCCGATGGTTTCTACAAAG
ATCGTTATGTTTATCGGCACTTTGCATCGGCCGCGCTCCCGATTCCGGAAGTGCTTGACATTGGGGAATT
CAGCGAGAGCCTGACCTATTGCATCTCCCGCCGTGCACAGGGTGTCACGTTGCAAGACCTGCCTGAAACC
GAACTGCCCGCTGTTCTGCAGCCGGTCGCGGAGGCCATGGATGCGATCGCTGCGGCCGATCTTAGCCAGA
CGAGCGGGTTCGGCCCATTCGGACCGCAAGGAATCGGTCAATACACTACATGGCGTGATTTCATATGCGC
GATTGCTGATCCCCATGTGTATCACTGGCAAACTGTGATGGACGACACCGTCAGTGCGTCCGTCGCGCAG
GCTCTCGATGAGCTGATGCTTTGGGCCGAGGACTGCCCCGAAGTCCGGCACCTCGTGCACGCGGATTTCG
GCTCCAACAATGTCCTGACGGACAATGGCCGCATAACAGCGGTCATTGACTGGAGCGAGGCGATGTTCGG
GGATTCCCAATACGAGGTCGCCAACATCTTCTTCTGGAGGCCGTGGTTGGCTTGTATGGAGCAGCAGACG
CGCTACTTCGAGCGGAGGCATCCGGAGCTTGCAGGATCGCCGCGGCTCCGGGCGTATATGCTCCGCATTG
GTCTTGACCAACTCTATCAGAGCTTGGTTGACGGCAATTTCGATGATGCAGCTTGGGCGCAGGGTCGATG
CGACGCAATCGTCCGATCCGGAGCCGGGACTGTCGGGCGTACACAAATCGCCCGCAGAAGCGCGGCCGTC
TGGACCGATGGCTGTGTAGAAGTACTCGCCGATAGTGGAAACCGACGCCCCAGCACTCGTCCGGATCGGG
AGATGGGGGAGGCTAACTGAAACACGGAAGGAGACAATACCGGAAGGAACCCGCGCTATGACGGCAATAA
AAAGACAGAATAAAACGCACGGGTGTTGGGTCGTTTGTTCATAAACGCGGGGTTCGGTCCCAGGGCTGGC
ACTCTGTCGATACCCCACCGAGACCCCATTGGGGCCAATACGCCCGCGTTTCTTCCTTTTCCCCACCCCA
CCCCCCAAGTTCGGGTGAAGGCCCAGGGCTCGCAGCCAACGTCGGGGCGGCAGGCCCTGCCATAGCCACT
GGCCCCGTGGGTTAGGGACGGGGTCCCCCATGGGGAATGGTTTATGGTTCGTGGGGGTTATTATTTTGGG
CGTTGCGTGGGGTCAGGTCCACGACTGGACTGAGCAGACAGACCCATGGTTTTTGGATGGCCTGGGCATG
GACCGCATGTACTGGCGCGACACGAACACCGGGCGTCTGTGGCTGCCAAACACCCCCGACCCCCAAAAAC
CACCGCGCGGATTTCTGGCGTGCCAAGCTAGTCGACCAATTCTCATGTTTGACAGCTTATCATCGCAGAT
CCGGGCAACGTTGTTGCCATTGCTGCAGGCGCAGAACTGGTAGGTATGGAAGATCTATACATTGAATCAA
TATTGGCAATTAGCCATATTAGTCATTGGTTATATAGCATAAATCAATATTGGCTATTGGCCATTGCATA
CGTTGTATCTATATCATAATATGTACATTTATATTGGCTCATGTCCAATATGACCGCCATGTTGACATTG
ATTATTGACTAGTTATTAATAGTAATCAATTACGGGGTCATTAGTTCATAGCCCATATATGGAGTTCCGC
GTTACATAACTTACGGTAAATGGCCCGCCTGGCTGACCGCCCAACGACCCCCGCCCATTGACGTCAATAA
TGACGTATGTTCCCATAGTAACGCCAATAGGGACTTTCCATTGACGTCAATGGGTGGAGTATTTACGGTA
AACTGCCCACTTGGCAGTACATCAAGTGTATCATATGCCAAGTCCGCCCCCTATTGACGTCAATGACGGT
AAATGGCCCGCCTGGCATTATGCCCAGTACATGACCTTACGGGACTTTCCTACTTGGCAGTACATCTACG
TATTAGTCATCGCTATTACCATGGTGATGCGGTTTTGGCAGTACACCAATGGGCGTGGATAGCGGTTTGA
CTCACGGGGATTTCCAAGTCTCCACCCCATTGACGTCAATGGGAGTTTGTTTTGGCACCAAAATCAACGG
GACTTTCCAAAATGTCGTAATAACCCCGCCCCGTTGACGCAAATGGGCGGTAGGCGTGTACGGTGGGAGG
TCTATATAAGCAGAGCTCGTTTAGTGAACCGTCAGATCTCTAGAAGCTGGGTACCAGCTGCTAGCGCCAC
CATGCCAATGGGTTCACTGCAACCACTTGCGACGCTGTACCTCTTGGGCATGCTGGTGGCATCCGTTCTG
GCAGTTGAGAATCTCTGGGTCACTGTTTACTACGGCGTGCCCGTATGGAAGGAAGCCACGACGACATTGT
TCTGTGCGAGCGATGCGAAGGCATACGACACTGAGGTCCACAATGTCTGGGCAACACACGCGTGCGTCCC
TACCGACCCCAATCCCCAGGAAGTGGTCCTTGAAAATGTCACTGAGAATTTTAATATGTGGAAGAATAAT
ATGGTTGAGCAGATGCATGAGGACATCATTTCTCTGTGGGATCAGTCCCTCAAACCTTGTGTCAAGTTGA
CGGATCTGTGTGTAACCCTCAACTGCACCGATTTGAGGAATGTAACCAATATCAACAATTCTAGTGAAGG
TATGAGGGGAGAGATCAAAAACTGCTCCTTCAACATAACCACCTCCATTCGAGACAAGGTAAAAAAGGAT
TACGCTCTCTTTTATAGATTGGACGTGGTACCCATTGACAATGATAACACCAGTTATAGGCTGATAAACT
GTAATACCTCAACGATTACACAAGCTTGTCCTAAAGTATCATTCGAACCCATTCCGATCCATTACTGTAC
GCCGGCCGGTTTCGCCATCCTTAAATGTAAGGATAAGAAATTCAATGGTACTGGCCCGTGCAAAAATGTA
TCTACGGTCCAGTGTACACACGGCATAAGACCCGTAATGTCTACGCAACTCCTGCTTAACGGGAGCCTGG
CCGAAGAGGAAGTTGTAATCAGAAGTAGTAACTTCACTGATAATGCCAAGAACATCATTGTGCAGTTGAA
AGAGTCAGTCGAGATCAACTGTACCAGGCCGAACAATAATACACGAAAGTCAATACACATAGGGCCCGGA
AGGGCATTCTACACCACTGGGGATATAATCGGAGATATACGCCAAGCGCATTGCAATATCAGTAGGACCA
AGTGGAACAATACGCTGAACCAAATCGCTACAAAGCTTAAGGAACAATTTGGGAATAACAAGACAATAGT
ATTTAATCAATCATCTGGGGGCGACCCGGAGATAGTCATGCATTCATTTAATTGCGGCGGAGAATGGTTT
TATTGTAATTCCACACAGCTTTTTAATAGCACATGGAATTTCAACGGAACATGGAATCTGACACAGTCCA
ATGGTACGGAGGGGAATGACACAATTACCCTTCCCTGTCGCATTAAACAGATAATTAATATGTGGCAAGA
AGTCGGAAAGGCGATGTATGCTCCTCCTATTCGAGGGCAGATAAGGTGCTCATCAAATATCACCGGCCTC
ATACTGACTCGGGACGGCGGAAATAATCACAACAATGACACTGAGACATTTCGCCCAGGTGGAGGTGATA
TGCGGGATAACTGGCGCTCCGAATTGTACAAGTACAAAGTTGTCAAGATTGAGCCACTCGGAGTGGCCCC
GACAAAGGCTAAGAGGCGGGTCGTACAAAGGGAGAAACGCGCGGTAGGAACCATTGGAGCCATGTTCTTG
GGTTTCTTGGGCGCAGCGGGATCCACCATGGGGGCGGCCTCTATCACACTGACCGTGCAGGCAAGACTCC
TCTTGAGCGGCATCGTGCAACAGCAAAACAATCTCTTGCGCGCTATTGAGGCTCAACAGCACCTGCTTCA
ACTTACCGTATGGGGCATCAAACAATTGCAGGCTCGGGTCTTGGCTGTCGAGAGGTATTTGCGGGATCAG
CAACTTTTGGGTATGTGGGGTTGTTCCGGGAAGCTCATCTGCACAACGGCTGTCCCATGGAATGCCAGTT
GGTCCAACAAGACCCTGGACATGATCTGGAATAACATGACTTGGATGGAGTGGGAGAGAGAAATCGACAA
CTACACGGGACTCATCTATACCTTGATTGAGGAGTCTCAGAACCAACAAGAGAAGAACGAGCAGGAACTG
CTGGAGAATGACAAGTGGGCCAGTCTGTGGAATTGGTTCGATATAACCAACTGGCTTTGGTACATCAAAA
TATTTATAATGATCGTTGGTGGTCTGATTGGTCTTAGGATTGTTTTCACCGTCCTGAGCATTGTCAACCG
CGTGAGGCAGGGTTATTCTCCCCTTTCCTTTCAAACTCACTTGCCCGCCCCTAGGGGGCCAGACCGCCCT
GAGGGGATTGAAGAGGAGGGCGGCGACCGCGACCGAGATAGGAGTGTGCGGCTCGTGGATGGGTTTCTGT
GATAACTCGAGGCCGGCAAGGCCGGATCCAGACATGATAAGATACATTGATGAGTTTGGACAAACCACAA
CTAGAATGCAGTGAAAAAAATGCTTTATTTGTGAAATTTGTGATGCTATTGCTTTATTTGTAACCATTAT
AAGCTGCAATAAACAAGTTAACAACAACAATTGCATTCATTTTATGTTTCAGGTTCAGGGGGAGGTGTGG
GAGGTTTTTTAAAGCAAGTAAAACCTCTACAAATGTGGTATGGCTGATTATGATCCGGCTGCCTCGCGCG
TTTCGGTGATGACGGTGAAAACCTCTGACACATGCAGCTCCCGGAGACGGTCACAGCTTGTCTGTAAGCG
GATGCCGGGAGCAGACAAGCCCGTCAGGGCGCGTCAGCGGGTGTTGGCGGGTGTCGGGGCGCAGCCATGA
GGTCGACTCTAGAGGATCGATCCCCGCCCCGGACGAACTAAACCTGACTACGACATCTCTGCCCCTTCTT
CGCGGGGCAGTGCATGTAATCCCTTCAGTTGGTTGGTACAACTTGCCAACTGGGCCCTGTTCCACATGTG
ACACGGGGGGGGACCAAACACAAAGGGGTTCTCTGACTGTAGTTGACATCCTTATAAATGGATGTGCACA
TTTGCCAACACTGAGTGGCTTTCATCCTGGAGCAGACTTTGCAGTCTGTGGACTGCAACACAACATTGCC
TTTATGTGTAACTCTTGGCTGAAGCTCTTACACCAATGCTGGGGGACATGTACCTCCCAGGGGCCCAGGA
AGACTACGGGAGGCTACACCAACGTCAATCAGAGGGGCCTGTGTAGCTACCGATAAGCGGACCCTCAAGA
GGGCATTAGCAATAGTGTTTATAAGGCCCCCTTGTTAACCCTAAACGGGTAGCATATGCTTCCCGGGTAG
TAGTATATACTATCCAGACTAACCCTAATTCAATAGCATATGTTACCCAACGGGAAGCATATGCTATCGA
ATTAGGGTTAGTAAAAGGGTCCTAAGGAACAGCGATATCTCCCACCCCATGAGCTGTCACGGTTTTATTT
ACATGGGGTCAGGATTCCACGAGGGTAGTGAACCATTTTAGTCACAAGGGCAGTGGCTGAAGATCAAGGA
GCGGGCAGTGAACTCTCCTGAATCTTCGCCTGCTTCTTCATTCTCCTTCGTTTAGCTAATAGAATAACTG
CTGAGTTGTGAACAGTAAGGTGTATGTGAGGTGCTCGAAAACAAGGTTTCAGGTGACGCCCCCAGAATAA
AATTTGGACGGGGGGTTCAGTGGTGGCATTGTGCTATGACACCAATATAACCCTCACAAACCCCTTGGGC
AATAAATACTAGTGTAGGAATGAAACATTCTGAATATCTTTAACAATAGAAATCCATGGGGTGGGGACAA
GCCGTAAAGACTGGATGTCCATCTCACACGAATTTATGGCTATGGGCAACACATAATCCTAGTGCAATAT
GATACTGGGGTTATTAAGATGTGTCCCAGGCAGGGACCAAGACAGGTGAACCATGTTGTTACACTCTATT
TGTAACAAGGGGAAAGAGAGTGGACGCCGACAGCAGCGGACTCCACTGGTTGTCTCTAACACCCCCGAAA
ATTAAACGGGGCTCCACGCCAATGGGGCCCATAAACAAAGACAAGTGGCCACTCTTTTTTTTGAAATTGT
GGAGTGGGGGCACGCGTCAGCCCCCACACGCCGCCCTGCGGTTTTGGACTGTAAAATAAGGGTGTAATAA
CTTGGCTGATTGTAACCCCGCTAACCACTGCGGTCAAACCACTTGCCCACAAAACCACTAATGGCACCCC
GGGGAATACCTGCATAAGTAGGTGGGCGGGCCAAGATAGGGGCGCGATTGCTGCGATCTGGAGGACAAAT
TACACACACTTGCGCCTGAGCGCCAAGCACAGGGTTGTTGGTCCTCATATTCACGAGGTCGCTGAGAGCA
CGGTGGGCTAATGTTGCCATGGGTAGCATATACTACCCAAATATCTGGATAGCATATGCTATCCTAATCT
ATATCTGGGTAGCATAGGCTATCCTAATCTATATCTGGGTAGCATATGCTATCCTAATCTATATCTGGGT
AGTATATGCTATCCTAATTTATATCTGGGTAGCATAGGCTATCCTAATCTATATCTGGGTAGCATATGCT
ATCCTAATCTATATCTGGGTAGTATATGCTATCCTAATCTGTATCCGGGTAGCATATGCTATCCTAATAG
AGATTAGGGTAGTATATGCTATCCTAATTTATATCTGGGTAGCATATACTACCCAAATATCTGGATAGCA
TATGCTATCCTAATCTATATCTGGGTAGCATATGCTATCCTAATCTATATCTGGGTAGCATAGGCTATCC
TAATCTATATCTGGGTAGCATATGCTATCCTAATCTATATCTGGGTAGTATATGCTATCCTAATTTATAT
CTGGGTAGCATAGGCTATCCTAATCTATATCTGGGTAGCATATGCTATCCTAATCTATATCTGGGTAGTA
TATGCTATCCTAATCTGTATCCGGGTAGCATATGCTATCCTCATGCATATACAGTCAGCATATGATACCC
AGTAGTAGAGTGGGAGTGCTATCCTTTGCATATGCCGCCACCTCCCAAGGGGGCGTGAATTTTCGCTGCT
TGTCCTTTTCCTGCTGGTTGCTCCCATTCTTAGGTGAATTTAAGGAGGCCAGGCTAAAGCCGTCGCATGT
CTGATTGCTCACCAGGTAAATGTCGCTAATGTTTTCCAACGCGAGAAGGTGTTGAGCGCGGAGCTGAGTG
ACGTGACAACATGGGTATGCCCAATTGCCCCATGTTGGGAGGACGAAAATGGTGACAAGACAGATGGCCA
GAAATACACCAACAGCACGCATGATGTCTACTGGGGATTTATTCTTTAGTGCGGGGGAATACACGGCTTT
TAATACGATTGAGGGCGTCTCCTAACAAGTTACATCACTCCTGCCCTTCCTCACCCTCATCTCCATCACC
TCCTTCATCTCCGTCATCTCCGTCATCACCCTCCGCGGCAGCCCCTTCCACCATAGGTGGAAACCAGGGA
GGCAAATCTACTCCATCGTCAAAGCTGCACACAGTCACCCTGATATTGCAGGTAGGAGCGGGCTTTGTCA
TAACAAGGTCCTTAATCGCATCCTTCAAAACCTCAGCAAATATATGAGTTTGTAAAAAGACCATGAAATA
ACAGACAATGGACTCCCTTAGCGGGCCAGGTTGTGGGCCGGGTCCAGGGGCCATTCCAAAGGGGAGACGA
CTCAATGGTGTAAGACGACATTGTGGAATAGCAAGGGCAGTTCCTCGCCTTAGGTTGTAAAGGGAGGTCT
TACTACCTCCATATACGAACACACCGGCGACCCAAGTTCCTTCGTCGGTAGTCCTTTCTACGTGACTCCT
AGCCAGGAGAGCTCTTAAACCTTCTGCAATGTTCTCAAATTTCGGGTTGGAACCTCCTTGACCACGATGC
